LOCUS       Exported 3347 bp ds-DNA circular SYN 12-MAY-2021
DEFINITION  BglFusion compatible IPTG inducible integration vector for
            Streptococcus pneumoniae.
ACCESSION   .
VERSION     .
KEYWORDS    pPEPX-Plac
SOURCE      synthetic DNA construct
  ORGANISM  synthetic DNA construct
REFERENCE   1 (bases 1 to 3347)
  AUTHORS   Keller LE, Rueff AS, Kurushima J, Veening JW
  TITLE     Three New Integration Vectors and Fluorescent Proteins for Use in
            the Opportunistic Human Pathogen Streptococcus pneumoniae.
  JOURNAL   Genes (Basel). 2019 May 22;10(5). pii: genes10050394. doi:
            10.3390/genes10050394.
  PUBMED    31121970
REFERENCE   2 (bases 1 to 3347)
  AUTHORS   .
  TITLE     Direct Submission
  JOURNAL   Exported May 12, 2021 from SnapGene Server 1.1.58
            http://www.snapgene.com
FEATURES             Location/Qualifiers
     source          1..3347
                     /organism="synthetic DNA construct"
                     /mol_type="other DNA"
     terminator      203..274
                     /label=rrnB T1 terminator
                     /note="transcription terminator T1 from the E. coli rrnB
                     gene"
     terminator      290..317
                     /label=T7Te terminator
                     /note="phage T7 early transcription terminator"
     protein_bind    414..433
                     /label=lac operator (symmetric)
                     /bound_moiety="lac repressor encoded by lacI"
                     /note="The lac repressor binds to the lac operator to
                     inhibit transcription in E. coli. This inhibition can be
                     relieved by adding lactose or
                     isopropyl-beta-D-thiogalactopyranoside (IPTG). The
                     symmetric lac operator was optimized for tight binding of
                     lac repressor."
     rep_origin      1120..1708
                     /direction=RIGHT
                     /label=ori
                     /note="high-copy-number ColE1/pMB1/pBR322/pUC origin of
                     replication"
     primer_bind     1609..1628
                     /label=pBR322ori-F
                     /note="pBR322 origin, forward primer"
ORIGIN
        1 gcatgcggca aagcactcaa aagtttacct tatgggtgct tttttcgtgc ttttttgaaa
       61 agacaaaaaa aagaaccttg ccaagcaaga ttcttttgat agggtggtct ccgatcgtgt
      121 actgcagaaa actagtcgca aaaaaccccg cttcggcggg gttttttcgc tctagacggt
      181 gatcaacacg ctagccaggc atcaaataaa acgaaaggct cagtcgaaag actgggcctt
      241 tcgttttatc tgttgtttgt cggtgaacgc tctctactag agtcacactg gctcaccttc
      301 gggtgggcct ttctgcgttt atagaattca ctagtaattg tgaggcggat aacaattctc
      361 actcattcta cagtttattc ttgacattgc actgtccccc tggtataata actaattgtg
      421 agcgctcaca attaagatct aaataaataa ggaggaaaat taatgccgga tccctccagt
      481 aactcgagaa aaaaaaaccg cgcccctgac agggcgcggt ttttttttaa gtggacacct
      541 acgtatggta actgtacagg tcgctgaaac ttctatcgtc aagaagaatc accaaatccc
      601 tcgtatcatc aaccaaaaga ttgctcaaaa gttaattgaa aagatttcta tgactgatat
      661 tgcccatcag ctttccatct caacttcaac tgttattcgt aagctcaatg attttcactt
      721 taaacatgat ttttcgcgtc ttcctgagat tatgtcttgg gatgagtatg cttttacaaa
      781 gggaaagatg agcttcattg cgcaagattt taacaatctc aatatcatca ctgttcttga
      841 gggaagaaca caagctatca ttcgaaatca ctttcttcgc tacgatagag ttgtccgatg
      901 tcgcgtcaaa attattacta tggatatgtt tagcccttac tatgacttgg ctaaacagct
      961 tcgctttcaa atttctaggc tcaggctgaa acagtctccc agactgtttc actcccgaat
     1021 gctaaaatcg ttcttgatcg ctttcacatt ggacgtcctg accatggagt caagtgtaag
     1081 gcactggtac caccccgtag aaaagatcaa aggatcttct tgagatcctt tttttctgcg
     1141 cgtaatctgc tgcttgcaaa caaaaaaacc accgctacca gcggtggttt gtttgccgga
     1201 tcaagagcta ccaactcttt ttccgaaggt aactggcttc agcagagcgc agataccaaa
     1261 tactgtcctt ctagtgtagc cgtagttagg ccaccacttc aagaactctg tagcaccgcc
     1321 tacatacctc gctctgctaa tcctgttacc agtggctgct gccagtggcg ataagtcgtg
     1381 tcttaccggg ttggactcaa gacgatagtt accggataag gcgcagcggt cgggctgaac
     1441 ggggggttcg tgcacacagc ccagcttgga gcgaacgacc tacaccgaac tgagatacct
     1501 acagcgtgag ctatgagaaa gcgccacgct tcccgaaggg agaaaggcgg acaggtatcc
     1561 ggtaagcggc agggtcggaa caggagagcg cacgagggag cttccagggg gaaacgcctg
     1621 gtatctttat agtcctgtcg ggtttcgcca cctctgactt gagcgtcgat ttttgtgatg
     1681 ctcgtcaggg gggcggagcc tatggaaaaa cgccagcaac gcggcctttt tacggttcct
     1741 ggccttttgc tggccttttg ctcacatgtt ctttcctgcg ttatcccgcg gccgcagtta
     1801 aagaacttgg actgcgctct aaaaccaacg tggtcagtct ggacaagatt attattgata
     1861 aaaaatcctc actgataacc ggtttcccag agtttcggat ggtttggaag gtggtccgcc
     1921 agcgtgtggt ggatgatctg gtatccgttc tggatacgga ctatctggat atggaactaa
     1981 tcccaaatct cactcgccaa atcgctgagc agtctatcta ttcttatata gaaaatggcc
     2041 tcaaactcct tattgattat gctcagaagg aaatcaccat tgaccactca agcgaccgag
     2101 acaagattct catggacatt ggcaaagacc cttatgtcgt ttcgattaaa tcaaaagtct
     2161 atctccaaga cggacgccaa tttcagttta ccgaaagtcg ccataagtta gaaaaattta
     2221 gatttgtaga ttttgcaaaa cgcaagaaat aaaagactga gacaccagat catggctaga
     2281 aagcttctag caaaaaactg gacggagtcc cgtccagaaa agtaagcact tgttattgca
     2341 ataaaattag cctaattgag agaagtttct atagaatttt tcatatactt aacgagtgct
     2401 ttcacctttg aatatagtcc ttcccactta tcatcacact ctccccgata gccttttcta
     2461 gctatatcca gtaaagttac atgctcttta ggtaaaagag gtatagccca ttcagcagcg
     2521 acatctttcg aggtaatttc accagtagtc actgtttgcc acattcgagc tagggttaaa
     2581 attacattac gctcatcacc ttttatcccc tcaattagtt ctggcaaaga atccttaatt
     2641 gctcttcgaa tatctgtcaa aggtacggag acaagtatac ttgaagaatc aggaccaaat
     2701 agagaaatac tattctttct tgcttgtgct aaaacaatag ccaaatcagg atcatagctt
     2761 ggttcctgaa tttgtccatt ctcaaattca cccctgagcc actcaccgta tataaattct
     2821 ctttttggag gatattgcca agggacaact tcactcctat ttataaccgt aacttcaagt
     2881 ggtctaacag aatccgtatt tccaatcctt cctgatatag tcattagtct ttctgttagt
     2941 ttttttcgag ttaattgagg taaactatga ttcacgacga ctagaacatc tacatcgctg
     3001 ttaatgcgta aaccaccatt tactgctgaa ccaaatagat atactccaac tattgaactt
     3061 ccaaataaat cttttacgat ttttaatgtt tgaatcgctt gatttggtat ttttccgtta
     3121 atcaaattgc tcatgatttc acctcgttga ttatgttcat ataaagttta tattgatact
     3181 caatttactt accctagatt ggacatatac ttaaattact gttcaataaa gctgaccgtt
     3241 agcgtttaag tacatccttt cacaatttgt ctacagaaca gtactggcct acctagtata
     3301 gcattttgtg aagttttttt ctagtccaag ctcacaaaaa tccaaag
//
