[The description below was written by a language model from this plasmid's Addgene catalogue record and the feature table of its GenBank file.]
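Description:
pPEPX-Plac is an empty-backbone chromosomal integration vector for Streptococcus pneumoniae. It was built by adding an IPTG-inducible promoter (Plac) to the pPEPX backbone, and the held sequence record is a 3,347 bp circular construct. The plasmid is maintained in E. coli at high copy through a ColE1/pUC-type origin. Spectinomycin selection works in both E. coli and S. pneumoniae. The resistance gene itself is not annotated in the feature table, and neither are the homology regions that would direct integration into the pneumococcal chromosome. The record does not name the target locus either. The annotation therefore covers only part of what the catalogue entry describes.

The annotated regulatory elements are an rrnB T1 terminator and a phage T7 early terminator placed in tandem, followed by a symmetric lac operator. The terminators lie upstream of the operator, where they would be expected to insulate the inducible promoter region from read-through transcription, although the record does not state this role. The symmetric operator is a variant optimised for tight binding of the lac repressor. Transcription from Plac is held off when LacI is present and is released by adding IPTG. No lacI gene is annotated on the plasmid, so the repressor would presumably have to come from the host strain, a point the record does not address.

The vector is described as BglFusion compatible, meaning it accepts parts in a standardised synthetic-biology assembly format. No insert is present. A user clones a gene of interest downstream of Plac and introduces the construct into S. pneumoniae, where spectinomycin selects integrants that express the gene under IPTG control.
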