Addgene plasmid #122632: pPEPX-Plac
Purpose: (Empty Backbone) BglFusion compatible IPTG inducible integration vector for Streptococcus pneumoniae
Depositing lab: Jan-Willem Veening. Depositing organization: Universite de Lausanne (UNIL). Publication: Three New Integration Vectors and Fluorescent Proteins for Use in the Opportunistic Human Pathogen Streptococcus pneumoniae. Keller LE, Rueff AS, Kurushima J, Veening JW. Genes (Basel). 2019 May 22;10(5). pii: genes10050394. doi: 10.3390/genes10050394. PubMed 31121970.
Backbone
  Vector backbone: pPEPX
  Backbone manufacturer: Jan-Willem Veening
  Backbone size (bp): 3245
  Modifications to backbone: Addition of IPTG inducible promoter to backbone
  Vector type: Bacterial Expression, Synthetic Biology
Growth in bacteria
  Bacterial resistance: Spectinomycin, 50 μg/mL
  Growth temperature: 37°C
  Growth strain: DH5alpha
  Growth instructions: Spectinomycin marker for selection in E. coli (50 ug/ml) and S. pneumoniae (200 ug/ml)
  Copy number: High Copy
Terms and licenses: Academic/Nonprofit Terms; Industry Terms: Not Available to Industry
How to cite: pPEPX-Plac was a gift from Jan-Willem Veening (Addgene plasmid # 122632 ; http://n2t.net/addgene:122632 ; RRID:Addgene_122632)
